>Addgene plasmid #108399 | pcDNA3-hPC1_4106-eGFP-3HA | depositor full sequence | sequence record 204593 | pcDNA3-hPC1_4106-eGFP-3HA sequence 6835 bps
GACGGATCGGGAGATCTCCCGATCCCCTATGGTCGACTCTCAGTACAATCTGCTCTGATGCCGCATAGTT
AAGCCAGTATCTGCTCCCTGCTTGTGTGTTGGAGGTCGCTGAGTAGTGCGCGAGCAAAATTTAAGCTACA
ACAAGGCAAGGCTTGACCGACAATTGCATGAAGAATCTGCTTAGGGTTAGGCGTTTTGCGCTGCTTCGCG
ATGTACGGGCCAGATATACGCGTTGACATTGATTATTGACTAGTTATTAATAGTAATCAATTACGGGGTC
ATTAGTTCATAGCCCATATATGGAGTTCCGCGTTACATAACTTACGGTAAATGGCCCGCCTGGCTGACCG
CCCAACGACCCCCGCCCATTGACGTCAATAATGACGTATGTTCCCATAGTAACGCCAATAGGGACTTTCC
ATTGACGTCAATGGGTGGACTATTTACGGTAAACTGCCCACTTGGCAGTACATCAAGTGTATCATATGCC
AAGTACGCCCCCTATTGACGTCAATGACGGTAAATGGCCCGCCTGGCATTATGCCCAGTACATGACCTTA
TGGGACTTTCCTACTTGGCAGTACATCTACGTATTAGTCATCGCTATTACCATGGTGATGCGGTTTTGGC
AGTACATCAATGGGCGTGGATAGCGGTTTGACTCACGGGGATTTCCAAGTCTCCACCCCATTGACGTCAA
TGGGAGTTTGTTTTGGCACCAAAATCAACGGGACTTTCCAAAATGTCGTAACAACTCCGCCCCATTGACG
CAAATGGGCGGTAGGCGTGTACGGTGGGAGGTCTATATAAGCAGAGCTCTCTGGCTAACTAGAGAACCCA
CTGCTTACTGGCTTATCGAAATTAATACGACTCACTATAGGGAGACCCAAGCTTGGTACCGAGCTCGGAT
CCACTAGTAACGGCCGCCAGTGTGCTGGAATTCACCATGGCCCGCTGGCGCTACCACGCTTTGCGTGGAG
AGCTGTACCGGCCGGCCTGGGAGCCCCAGGACTACGAGATGGTGGAGTTGTTCCTGCGCAGGCTGCGCCT
CTGGATGGGCCTCAGCAAGGTCAAGGAGTTCCGCCACAAAGTCCGCTTTGAAGGGATGGAGCCGCTGCCC
TCTCGCTCCTCCAGGGGCTCCAAGGTATCCCCGGATGTGCCCCCACCCAGCGCTGGCTCCGATGCCTCGC
ACCCCTCCACCTCCTCCAGCCAGCTGGATGGGCTGAGCGTGAGCCTGGGCCGGCTGGGGACAAGGTGTGA
GCCCGAGCCCTCCCGCCTCCAAGCCGTGTTCGAGGCCCTGCTCACCCAGTTTGACCGACTCAACCAGGCC
ACAGAGGACGTCTACCAGCTGGAGCAGCAGCTGCACAGCCTGCAAGGCCGCAGGAGCAGCCGGGCGCCCG
CCGGATCTTCCCGTGGCCCATCCCCGGGCCTGCGGCCAGCACTGCCCAGCCGCCTTGCCCGGGCCAGTCG
GGGTGTGGACCTGGCCACTGGCCCCAGCAGGACACCCCTTCGGGCCAAGAACAAGGTCCACCCCAGCAGC
ACTCTCGAGATCGATATGGTGAGCAAGGGCGAGGAGCTGTTCACCGGGGTGGTGCCCATCCTGGTCGAGC
TGGACGGCGACGTAAACGGCCACAAGTTCAGCGTGTCCGGCGAGGGCGAGGGCGATGCCACCTACGGCAA
GCTGACCCTGAAGTTCATCTGCACCACCGGCAAGCTGCCCGTGCCCTGGCCCACCCTCGTGACCACCCTG
ACCTACGGCGTGCAGTGCTTCAGCCGCTACCCCGACCACATGAAGCAGCACGACTTCTTCAAGTCCGCCA
TGCCCGAAGGCTACGTCCAGGAGCGCACCATCTTCTTCAAGGACGACGGCAACTACAAGACCCGCGCCGA
GGTGAAGTTCGAGGGCGACACCCTGGTGAACCGCATCGAGCTGAAGGGCATCGACTTCAAGGAGGACGGC
AACATCCTGGGGCACAAGCTGGAGTACAACTACAACAGCCACAACGTCTATATCATGGCCGACAAGCAGA
AGAACGGCATCAAGGTGAACTTCAAGATCCGCCACAACATCGAGGACGGCAGCGTGCAGCTCGCCGACCA
CTACCAGCAGAACACCCCCATCGGCGACGGCCCCGTGCTGCTGCCCGACAACCACTACCTGAGCACCCAG
TCCGCCCTGAGCAAAGACCCCAACGAGAAGCGCGATCACATGGTCCTGCTGGAGTTCGTGACCGCCGCCG
GGATCACTCTCGGCATGGACGAGCTGTACAAGATCGATATGTACCCATACGATGTTCCAGATTACGCTGG
CTATCCCTATGACGTCCCGGACTATGCAGGATATCCATATGACGTTCCAGATTACGCTTAATCTAGAGGG
CCCTATTCTATAGTGTCACCTAAATGCTAGAGCTCGCTGATCAGCCTCGACTGTGCCTTCTAGTTGCCAG
CCATCTGTTGTTTGCCCCTCCCCCGTGCCTTCCTTGACCCTGGAAGGTGCCACTCCCACTGTCCTTTCCT
AATAAAATGAGGAAATTGCATCGCATTGTCTGAGTAGGTGTCATTCTATTCTGGGGGGTGGGGTGGGGCA
GGACAGCAAGGGGGAGGATTGGGAAGACAATAGCAGGCATGCTGGGGATGCGGTGGGCTCTATGGCTTCT
GAGGCGGAAAGAACCAGCTGGGGCTCTAGGGGGTATCCCC
[124 nt withheld, positions 2701-2824]
C
[32 nt withheld, positions 2826-2857]
CA
[57 nt withheld, positions 2860-2916]
A
[49 nt withheld, positions 2918-2966]
CCTTTGACGTTGGAGTCCACGTTCTTT
[37 nt withheld, positions 2994-3030]
ACCCTATCTCGGTCTATTCTTTTGATTTATAAGGGATTTTGGGGATTTCGGCCTATTGGTTAAAAAATGA
GCTGATTTAACAAAAATTTAACGCGAATTAATTCTGTGGAATGTGTGTCAGTTAGGGTGTGGAAAGTCCC
CAGGCTCCCCAGGCAGGCAGAAGTATGCAAAGCATGCATCTCAATTAGTCAGCAACCAGGTGTGGAAAGT
CCCCAGGCTCCCCAGCAGGCAGAAGTATGCAAAGCATGCATCTCAATTAGTCAGCAACCATAGTCCCGCC
CCTAACTCCGCCCATCCCGCCCCTAACTCCGCCCAGTTCCGCCCATTCTCCGCCCCATGGCTGACTAATT
TTTTTTATTTATGCAGAGGCCGAGGCCGCCTCTGCCTCTGAGCTATTCCAGAAGTAGTGAGGAGGCTTTT
TTGGAGGCCTAGGCTTTTGCAAAAAGCTCCCGGGAGCTTGTATATCCATTTTCGGATCTGATCAAGAGAC
AGGATGAGGATCGTTTCGCATGATTGAACAAGATGGATTGCACGCAGGTTCTCCGGCCGCTTGGGTGGAG
AGGCTATTCGGCTATGACTGGGCACAACAGACAATCGGCTGCTCTGATGCCGCCGTGTTCCGGCTGTCAG
CGCAGGGGCGCCCGGTTCTTTTTGTCAAGACCGACCTGTCCGGTGCCCTGAATGAACTGCAGGACGAGGC
AGCGCGGCTATCGTGGCTGGCCACGACGGGCGTTCCTTGCGCAGCTGTGCTCGACGTTGTCACTGAAGCG
GGAAGGGACTGGCTGCTATTGGGCGAAGTGCCGGGGCAGGATCTCCTGTCATCTCACCTTGCTCCTGCCG
AGAAAGTATCCATCATGGCTGATGCAATGCGGCGGCTGCATACGCTTGATCCGGCTACCTGCCCATTCGA
CCACCAAGCGAAACATCGCATCGAGCGAGCACGTACTCGGATGGAAGCCGGTCTTGTCGATCAGGATGAT
CTGGACGAAGAGCATCAGGGGCTCGCGCCAGCCGAACTGTTCGCCAGGCTCAAGGCGCGCATGCCCGACG
GCGAGGATCTCGTCGTGACCCATGGCGATGCCTGCTTGCCGAATATCATGGTGGAAAATGGCCGCTTTTC
TGGATTCATCGACTGTGGCCGGCTGGGTGTGGCGGACCGCTATCAGGACATAGCGTTGGCTACCCGTGAT
ATTGCTGAAGAGCTTGGCGGCGAATGGGCTGACCGCTTCCTCGTGCTTTACGGTATCGCCGCTCCCGATT
CGCAGCGCATCGCCTTCTATCGCCTTCTTGACGAGTTCTTCTGAGCGGGACTCTGGGGTTCGAAATGACC
GACCAAGCGACGCCCAACCTGCCATCACGAGATTTCGATTCCACCGCCGCCTTCTATGAAAGGTTGGGCT
TCGGAATCGTTTTCCGGGACGCCGGCTGGATGATCCTCCAGCGCGGGGATCTCATGCTGGAGTTCTTCGC
CCACCCCAACTTGTTTATTGCAGCTTATAATGGTTACAAATAAAGCAATAGCATCACAAATTTCACAAAT
AAAGCATTTTTTTCACTGCATTCTAGTTGTGGTTTGTCCAAACTCATCAATGTATCTTATCATGTCTGTA
TACCGTCGACCTCTAGCTAGAGCTTGGCGTAATCATGGTCATAGCTGTTTCCTGTGTGAAATTGTTATCC
GCTCACAATTCCACACAACATACGAGCCGGAAGCATAAAGTGTAAAGCCTGGGGTGCCTAATGAGTGAGC
TAACTCACATTAATTGCGTTGCGCTCACTGCCCGCTTTCCAGTCGGGAAACCTGTCGTGCCAGCTGCATT
AATGAATCGGCCAACGCGCGGGGAGAGGCGGTTTGCGTATTGGGCGCTCTTCCGCTTCCTCGCTCACTGA
CTCGCTGCGCTCGGTCGTTCGGCTGCGGCGAGCGGTATCAGCTCACTCAAAGGCGGTAATACGGTTATCC
ACAGAATCAGGGGATAACGCAGGAAAGAACATGTGAGCAAAAGGCCAGCAAAAGGCCAGGAACCGTAAAA
AGGCCGCGTTGCTGGCGTTTTTCCATAGGCTCCGCCCCCCTGACGAGCATCACAAAAATCGACGCTCAAG
TCAGAGGTGGCGAAACCCGACAGGACTATAAAGATACCAGGCGTTTCCCCCTGGAAGCTCCCTCGTGCGC
TCTCCTGTTCCGACCCTGCCGCTTACCGGATACCTGTCCGCCTTTCTCCCTTCGGGAAGCGTGGCGCTTT
CTCAATGCTCACGCTGTAGGTATCTCAGTTCGGTGTAGGTCGTTCGCTCCAAGCTGGGCTGTGTGCACGA
ACCCCCCGTTCAGCCCGACCGCTGCGCCTTATCCGGTAACTATCGTCTTGAGTCCAACCCGGTAAGACAC
GACTTATCGCCACTGGCAGCAGCCACTGGTAACAGGATTAGCAGAGCGAGGTATGTAGGCGGTGCTACAG
AGTTCTTGAAGTGGTGGCCTAACTACGGCTACACTAGAAGGACAGTATTTGGTATCTGCGCTCTGCTGAA
GCCAGTTACCTTCGGAAAAAGAGTTGGTAGCTCTTGATCCGGCAAACAAACCACCGCTGGTAGCGGTGGT
TTTTTTGTTTGCAAGCAGCAGATTACGCGCAGAAAAAAAGGATCTCAAGAAGATCCTTTGATCTTTTCTA
CGGGGTCTGACGCTCAGTGGAACGAAAACTCACGTTAAGGGATTTTGGTCATGAGATTATCAAAAAGGAT
CTTCACCTAGATCCTTTTAAATTAAAAATGAAGTTTTAAATCAATCTAAAGTATATATGAGTAAACTTGG
TCTGACAGTTACCAATGCTTAATCAGTGAGGCACCTATCTCAGCGATCTGTCTATTTCGTTCATCCATAG
TTGCCTGACTCCCCGTCGTGTAGATAACTACGATACGGGAGGGCTTACCATCTGGCCCCAGTGCTGCAAT
GATACCGCGAGACCCACGCTCACCGGCTCCAGATTTATCAGCAATAAACCAGCCAGCCGGAAGGGCCGAG
CGCAGAAGTGGTCCTGCAACTTTATCCGCCTCCATCCAGTCTATTAATTGTTGCCGGGAAGCTAGAGTAA
GTAGTTCGCCAGTTAATAGTTTGCGCAACGTTGTTGCCATTGCTACAGGCATCGTGGTGTCACGCTCGTC
GTTTGGTATGGCTTCATTCAGCTCCGGTTCCCAACGATCAAGGCGAGTTACATGATCCCCCATGTTGTGC
AAAAAAGCGGTTAGCTCCTTCGGTCCTCCGATCGTTGTCAGAAGTAAGTTGGCCGCAGTGTTATCACTCA
TGGTTATGGCAGCACTGCATAATTCTCTTACTGTCATGCCATCCGTAAGATGCTTTTCTGTGACTGGTGA
GTACTCAACCAAGTCATTCTGAGAATAGTGTATGCGGCGACCGAGTTGCTCTTGCCCGGCGTCAATACGG
GATAATACCGCGCCACATAGCAGAACTTTAAAAGTGCTCATCATTGGAAAACGTTCTTCGGGGCGAAAAC
TCTCAAGGATCTTACCGCTGTTGAGATCCAGTTCGATGTAACCCACTCGTGCACCCAACTGATCTTCAGC
ATCTTTTACTTTCACCAGCGTTTCTGGGTGAGCAAAAACAGGAAGGCAAAATGCCGCAAAAAAGGGAATA
AGGGCGACACGGAAATGTTGAATACTCATACTCTTCCTTTTTCAATATTATTGAAGCATTTATCAGGGTT
ATTGTCTCATGAGCGGATACATATTTGAATGTATTTAGAAAAATAAACAAATAGGGGTTCCGCGCACATT
TCCCCGAAAAGTGCCACCTGACGTC
Features (pLannotate 1.2.2; 23 found; start..end, strand, type, name):
     36..80      -  misc_feature   bom (fragment): basis of mobility region from pBR322
    235..614     +  enhancer       CMV enhancer: human cytomegalovirus immediate early enhancer
    615..818     +  promoter       CMV promoter: human cytomegalovirus (CMV) immediate early promoter
    814..847     +  LTR            5' LTR (truncated) (fragment): truncated 5' long terminal repeat (LTR) from HIV-1
    863..881     +  promoter       T7 promoter: promoter for bacteriophage T7 RNA polymerase
    953..1543    +  CDS            PKD1 (fragment): PKD1_HUMAN - Experimental evidence at protein level: Swiss-Prot protein existence level 1. Component of a heteromeric calcium-permeable ion channel formed by PKD1 and PKD2 that is activated by interaction between PKD1 and a Wnt family member, such as WNT3A and WNT9B (PubMed:27214281). Both PKD1 and PKD2 are required for channel activity (PubMed:27214281). Involved in renal tubulogenesis (PubMed:12482949). Involved in fluid- flow mechanosensation by the primary cilium in renal epithelium (By similarity). Acts as a regulator of cilium length, together with PKD2 (By similarity). The dynamic contr
   1556..2272    +  CDS            EGFP: EGFP is a basic (constitutively fluorescent) green fluorescent protein published in 1996, derived from Aequorea victoria. It is reported to be a rapidly-maturing weak dimer with moderate acid sensitivity.
   2282..2308    +  CDS            3xHA (fragment): three tandem HA epitope tags
   2387..2405    -  promoter       SP6 promoter: promoter for bacteriophage SP6 RNA polymerase
   2431..2655    +  polyA_signal   bGH poly(A) signal: bovine growth hormone polyadenylation signal
   2659..2680    +  promoter       SV40 promoter (fragment): SV40 enhancer and early promoter
   2701..3129    +  rep_origin     f1 ori (sequence partly withheld): f1 bacteriophage origin of replication; arrow indicates direction of (+) strand synthesis
   3143..3473    +  promoter       SV40 promoter: SV40 enhancer and early promoter
   3540..4331    +  CDS            neo: KKA2_KLEPN - Also known as kan, nptII. Experimental evidence at protein level: Swiss-Prot protein existence level 1. Resistance to kanamycin, neomycin, paromomycin, ribostamycin, butirosin and gentamicin B. From Klebsiella pneumoniae.
   4355..4513    +  CDS            ble (fragment): BLE_KLEPN - Experimental evidence at protein level: Swiss-Prot protein existence level 1. Binding protein with a strong affinity to the bleomycin family of antibiotics. Binds to CL990; an antimitotic-antibiotic compound. From Klebsiella pneumoniae.
   4508..4629    +  polyA_signal   SV40 poly(A) signal: SV40 polyadenylation signal
   4702..4718    -  protein_bind   lac operator: The lac repressor binds to the lac operator to inhibit transcription in E. coli. This inhibition can be relieved by adding lactose or isopropyl-β-D-thiogalactopyranoside (IPTG). lac repressor encoded by lacI
   4726..4756    -  promoter       lac promoter: promoter for the E. coli lac operon
   4771..4792    -  protein_bind   CAP binding site: CAP binding activates transcription in the presence of cAMP. E. coli catabolite activator protein
   4805..4897    -  CDS            lacI (fragment): lac repressor; lacI; The lac repressor binds to the lac operator to inhibit transcription in E. coli. This inhibition can be relieved by adding lactose or isopropyl-β-D-thiogalactopyranoside (IPTG).
   5080..5668    -  rep_origin     ori: high-copy-number ColE1/pMB1/pBR322/pUC origin of replication
   5839..6699    -  CDS            AmpR: β-lactamase; bla; confers resistance to ampicillin, carbenicillin, and related antibiotics
   6700..6804    -  promoter       AmpR promoter: bla
