>Addgene plasmid #108399 | pcDNA3-hPC1_4106-eGFP-3HA | addgene full sequence | sequence record 207489 | Addgene NGS Result
GACGGATCGGGAGATCTCCCGATCCCCTATGGTGCACTCTCAGTACAATCTGCTCTGATGCCGCATAGTT
AAGCCAGTATCTGCTCCCTGCTTGTGTGTTGGAGGTCGCTGAGTAGTGCGCGAGCAAAATTTAAGCTACA
ACAAGGCAAGGCTTGACCGACAATTGCATGAAGAATCTGCTTAGGGTTAGGCGTTTTGCGCTGCTTCGCG
ATGTACGGGCCAGATATACGCGTTGACATTGATTATTGACTAGTTATTAATAGTAATCAATTACGGGGTC
ATTAGTTCATAGCCCATATATGGAGTTCCGCGTTACATAACTTACGGTAAATGGCCCGCCTGGCTGACCG
CCCAACGACCCCCGCCCATTGACGTCAATAATGACGTATGTTCCCATAGTAACGCCAATAGGGACTTTCC
ATTGACGTCAATGGGTGGAGTATTTACGGTAAACTGCCCACTTGGCAGTACATCAAGTGTATCATATGCC
AAGTACGCCCCCTATTGACGTCAATGACGGTAAATGGCCCGCCTGGCATTATGCCCAGTACATGACCTTA
TGGGACTTTCCTACTTGGCAGTACATCTACGTATTAGTCATCGCTATTACCATGGTGATGCGGTTTTGGC
AGTACATCAATGGGCGTGGATAGCGGTTTGACTCACGGGGATTTCCAAGTCTCCACCCCATTGACGTCAA
TGGGAGTTTGTTTTGGCACCAAAATCAACGGGACTTTCCAAAATGTCGTAACAACTCCGCCCCATTGACG
CAAATGGGCGGTAGGCGTGTACGGTGGGAGGTCTATATAAGCAGAGCTCTCTGGCTAACTAGAGAACCCA
CTGCTTACTGGCTTATCGAAATTAATACGACTCACTATAGGGAGACCCAAGCTTGGTACCGAGCTCGGAT
CCACTAGTAACGGCCGCCAGTGTGCTGGAATTCACCATGGCCCGCTGGCGCTACCACGCTTTGCGTGGAG
AGCTGTACCGGCCGGCCTGGGAGCCCCAGGACTACGAGATGGTGGAGTTGTTCCTGCGCAGGCTGCGCCT
CTGGATGGGCCTCAGCAAGGTCAAGGAGTTCCGCCACAAAGTCCGCTTTGAAGGGATGGAGCCGCTGCCC
TCTCGCTCCTCCAGGGGCTCCAAGGTATCCCCGGATGTGCCCCCACCCAGCGCTGGCTCCGATGCCTCGC
ACCCCTCCACCTCCTCCAGCCAGCTGGATGGGCTGAGCGTGAGCCTGGGCCGGCTGGGGACAAGGTGTGA
GCCCGAGCCCTCCCGCCTCCAAGCCGTGTTCGAGGCCCTGCTCACCCAGTTTGACCGACTCAACCAGGCC
ACAGAGGACGTCTACCAGCTGGAGCAGCAGCTGCACAGCCTGCAAGGCCGCAGGAGCAGCCGGGCGCCCG
CCGGATCTTCCCGTGGCCCATCCCCGGGCCTGCGGCCAGCACTGCCCAGCCGCCTTGCCCGGGCCAGTCG
GGGTGTGGACCTGGCCACTGGCCCCAGCAGGACACCCCTTCGGGCCAAGAACAAGGTCCACCCCAGCAGC
ACTCTCGAGATCGATATGGTGAGCAAGGGCGAGGAGCTGTTCACCGGGGTGGTGCCCATCCTGGTCGAGC
TGGACGGCGACGTAAACGGCCACAAGTTCAGCGTGTCCGGCGAGGGCGAGGGCGATGCCACCTACGGCAA
GCTGACCCTGAAGTTCATCTGCACCACCGGCAAGCTGCCCGTGCCCTGGCCCACCCTCGTGACCACCCTG
ACCTACGGCGTGCAGTGCTTCAGCCGCTACCCCGACCACATGAAGCAGCACGACTTCTTCAAGTCCGCCA
TGCCCGAAGGCTACGTCCAGGAGCGCACCATCTTCTTCAAGGACGACGGCAACTACAAGACCCGCGCCGA
GGTGAAGTTCGAGGGCGACACCCTGGTGAACCGCATCGAGCTGAAGGGCATCGACTTCAAGGAGGACGGC
AACATCCTGGGGCACAAGCTGGAGTACAACTACAACAGCCACAACGTCTATATCATGGCCGACAAGCAGA
AGAACGGCATCAAGGTGAACTTCAAGATCCGCCACAACATCGAGGACGGCAGCGTGCAGCTCGCCGACCA
CTACCAGCAGAACACCCCCATCGGCGACGGCCCCGTGCTGCTGCCCGACAACCACTACCTGAGCACCCAG
TCCGCCCTGAGCAAAGACCCCAACGAGAAGCGCGATCACATGGTCCTGCTGGAGTTCGTGACCGCCGCCG
GGATCACTCTCGGCATGGACGAGCTGTACAAGATCGATATGTACCCATACGATGTTCCAGATTACGCTGG
CTATCCCTATGACGTCCCGGACTATGCAGGATATCCATATGACGTTCCAGATTACGCTTAATCTAGAGGG
CCCTATTCTATAGTGTCACCTAAATGCTAGAGCTCGCTGATCAGCCTCGACTGTGCCTTCTAGTTGCCAG
CCATCTGTTGTTTGCCCCTCCCCCGTGCCTTCCTTGACCCTGGAAGGTGCCACTCCCACTGTCCTTTCCT
AATAAAATGAGGAAATTGCATCGCATTGTCTGAGTAGGTGTCATTCTATTCTGGGGGGTGGGGTGGGGCA
GGACAGCAAGGGGGAGGATTGGGAAGACAATAGCAGGCATGCTGGGGATGCGGTGGGCTCTATGGCTTCT
GAGGCGGAAAGAACCAGCTGGGGCTCTAGGGGGTATCCCC
[124 nt withheld, positions 2701-2824]
C
[91 nt withheld, positions 2826-2916]
A
[49 nt withheld, positions 2918-2966]
CCTTTGACGTTGGAGTCCACGTTCTTT
[37 nt withheld, positions 2994-3030]
ACCCTATCTCGGTCTATTCTTTTGATTTATAAGGGATTTTGCCGATTTCGGCCTATTGGTTAAAAAATGA
GCTGATTTAACAAAAATTTAACGCGAATTAATTCTGTGGAATGTGTGTCAGTTAGGGTGTGGAAAGTCCC
CAGGCTCCCCAGCAGGCAGAAGTATGCAAAGCATGCATCTCAATTAGTCAGCAACCAGGTGTGGAAAGTC
CCCAGGCTCCCCAGCAGGCAGAAGTATGCAAAGCATGCATCTCAATTAGTCAGCAACCATAGTCCCGCCC
CTAACTCCGCCCATCCCGCCCCTAACTCCGCCCAGTTCCGCCCATTCTCCGCCCCATGGCTGACTAATTT
TTTTTATTTATGCAGAGGCCGAGGCCGCCTCTGCCTCTGAGCTATTCCAGAAGTAGTGAGGAGGCTTTTT
TGGAGGCCTAGGCTTTTGCAAAAAGCTCCCGGGAGCTTGTATATCCATTTTCGGATCTGATCAAGAGACA
GGATGAGGATCGTTTCGCATGATTGAACAAGATGGATTGCACGCAGGTTCTCCGGCCGCTTGGGTGGAGA
GGCTATTCGGCTATGACTGGGCACAACAGACAATCGGCTGCTCTGATGCCGCCGTGTTCCGGCTGTCAGC
GCAGGGGCGCCCGGTTCTTTTTGTCAAGACCGACCTGTCCGGTGCCCTGAATGAACTGCAGGACGAGGCA
GCGCGGCTATCGTGGCTGGCCACGACGGGCGTTCCTTGCGCAGCTGTGCTCGACGTTGTCACTGAAGCGG
GAAGGGACTGGCTGCTATTGGGCGAAGTGCCGGGGCAGGATCTCCTGTCATCTCACCTTGCTCCTGCCGA
GAAAGTATCCATCATGGCTGATGCAATGCGGCGGCTGCATACGCTTGATCCGGCTACCTGCCCATTCGAC
CACCAAGCGAAACATCGCATCGAGCGAGCACGTACTCGGATGGAAGCCGGTCTTGTCGATCAGGATGATC
TGGACGAAGAGCATCAGGGGCTCGCGCCAGCCGAACTGTTCGCCAGGCTCAAGGCGCGCATGCCCGACGG
CGAGGATCTCGTCGTGACCCATGGCGATGCCTGCTTGCCGAATATCATGGTGGAAAATGGCCGCTTTTCT
GGATTCATCGACTGTGGCCGGCTGGGTGTGGCGGACCGCTATCAGGACATAGCGTTGGCTACCCGTGATA
TTGCTGAAGAGCTTGGCGGCGAATGGGCTGACCGCTTCCTCGTGCTTTACGGTATCGCCGCTCCCGATTC
GCAGCGCATCGCCTTCTATCGCCTTCTTGACGAGTTCTTCTGAGCGGGACTCTGGGGTTCGAAATGACCG
ACCAAGCGACGCCCAACCTGCCATCACGAGATTTCGATTCCACCGCCGCCTTCTATGAAAGGTTGGGCTT
CGGAATCGTTTTCCGGGACGCCGGCTGGATGATCCTCCAGCGCGGGGATCTCATGCTGGAGTTCTTCGCC
CACCCCAACTTGTTTATTGCAGCTTATAATGGTTACAAATAAAGCAATAGCATCACAAATTTCACAAATA
AAGCATTTTTTTCACTGCATTCTAGTTGTGGTTTGTCCAAACTCATCAATGTATCTTATCATGTCTGTAT
ACCGTCGACCTCTAGCTAGAGCTTGGCGTAATCATGGTCATAGCTGTTTCCTGTGTGAAATTGTTATCCG
CTCACAATTCCACACAACATACGAGCCGGAAGCATAAAGTGTAAAGCCTGGGGTGCCTAATGAGTGAGCT
AACTCACATTAATTGCGTTGCGCTCACTGCCCGCTTTCCAGTCGGGAAACCTGTCGTGCCAGCTGCATTA
ATGAATCGGCCAACGCGCGGGGAGAGGCGGTTTGCGTATTGGGCGCTCTTCCGCTTCCTCGCTCACTGAC
TCGCTGCGCTCGGTCGTTCGGCTGCGGCGAGCGGTATCAGCTCACTCAAAGGCGGTAATACGGTTATCCA
CAGAATCAGGGGATAACGCAGGAAAGAACATGTGAGCAAAAGGCCAGCAAAAGGCCAGGAACCGTAAAAA
GGCCGCGTTGCTGGCGTTTTTCCATAGGCTCCGCCCCCCTGACGAGCATCACAAAAATCGACGCTCAAGT
CAGAGGTGGCGAAACCCGACAGGACTATAAAGATACCAGGCGTTTCCCCCTGGAAGCTCCCTCGTGCGCT
CTCCTGTTCCGACCCTGCCGCTTACCGGATACCTGTCCGCCTTTCTCCCTTCGGGAAGCGTGGCGCTTTC
TCATAGCTCACGCTGTAGGTATCTCAGTTCGGTGTAGGTCGTTCGCTCCAAGCTGGGCTGTGTGCACGAA
CCCCCCGTTCAGCCCGACCGCTGCGCCTTATCCGGTAACTATCGTCTTGAGTCCAACCCGGTAAGACACG
ACTTATCGCCACTGGCAGCAGCCACTGGTAACAGGATTAGCAGAGCGAGGTATGTAGGCGGTGCTACAGA
GTTCTTGAAGTGGTGGCCTAACTACGGCTACACTAGAAGAACAGTATTTGGTATCTGCGCTCTGCTGAAG
CCAGTTACCTTCGGAAAAAGAGTTGGTAGCTCTTGATCCGGCAAACAAACCACCGCTGGTAGCGGTGGTT
TTTTTGTTTGCAAGCAGCAGATTACGCGCAGAAAAAAAGGATCTCAAGAAGATCCTTTGATCTTTTCTAC
GGGGTCTGACGCTCAGTGGAACGAAAACTCACGTTAAGGGATTTTGGTCATGAGATTATCAAAAAGGATC
TTCACCTAGATCCTTTTAAATTAAAAATGAAGTTTTAAATCAATCTAAAGTATATATGAGTAAACTTGGT
CTGACAGTTACCAATGCTTAATCAGTGAGGCACCTATCTCAGCGATCTGTCTATTTCGTTCATCCATAGT
TGCCTGACTCCCCGTCGTGTAGATAACTACGATACGGGAGGGCTTACCATCTGGCCCCAGTGCTGCAATG
ATACCGCGAGACCCACGCTCACCGGCTCCAGATTTATCAGCAATAAACCAGCCAGCCGGAAGGGCCGAGC
GCAGAAGTGGTCCTGCAACTTTATCCGCCTCCATCCAGTCTATTAATTGTTGCCGGGAAGCTAGAGTAAG
TAGTTCGCCAGTTAATAGTTTGCGCAACGTTGTTGCCATTGCTACAGGCATCGTGGTGTCACGCTCGTCG
TTTGGTATGGCTTCATTCAGCTCCGGTTCCCAACGATCAAGGCGAGTTACATGATCCCCCATGTTGTGCA
AAAAAGCGGTTAGCTCCTTCGGTCCTCCGATCGTTGTCAGAAGTAAGTTGGCCGCAGTGTTATCACTCAT
GGTTATGGCAGCACTGCATAATTCTCTTACTGTCATGCCATCCGTAAGATGCTTTTCTGTGACTGGTGAG
TACTCAACCAAGTCATTCTGAGAATAGTGTATGCGGCGACCGAGTTGCTCTTGCCCGGCGTCAATACGGG
ATAATACCGCGCCACATAGCAGAACTTTAAAAGTGCTCATCATTGGAAAACGTTCTTCGGGGCGAAAACT
CTCAAGGATCTTACCGCTGTTGAGATCCAGTTCGATGTAACCCACTCGTGCACCCAACTGATCTTCAGCA
TCTTTTACTTTCACCAGCGTTTCTGGGTGAGCAAAAACAGGAAGGCAAAATGCCGCAAAAAAGGGAATAA
GGGCGACACGGAAATGTTGAATACTCATACTCTTCCTTTTTCAATATTATTGAAGCATTTATCAGGGTTA
TTGTCTCATGAGCGGATACATATTTGAATGTATTTAGAAAAATAAACAAATAGGGGTTCCGCGCACATTT
CCCCGAAAAGTGCCACCTGACGTC
Features (pLannotate 1.2.2; 23 found; start..end, strand, type, name):
     28..80      -  misc_feature   bom (fragment): basis of mobility region from pBR322
    235..614     +  enhancer       CMV enhancer: human cytomegalovirus immediate early enhancer
    615..818     +  promoter       CMV promoter: human cytomegalovirus (CMV) immediate early promoter
    814..847     +  LTR            5' LTR (truncated) (fragment): truncated 5' long terminal repeat (LTR) from HIV-1
    863..881     +  promoter       T7 promoter: promoter for bacteriophage T7 RNA polymerase
    953..1543    +  CDS            PKD1 (fragment): PKD1_HUMAN - Experimental evidence at protein level: Swiss-Prot protein existence level 1. Component of a heteromeric calcium-permeable ion channel formed by PKD1 and PKD2 that is activated by interaction between PKD1 and a Wnt family member, such as WNT3A and WNT9B (PubMed:27214281). Both PKD1 and PKD2 are required for channel activity (PubMed:27214281). Involved in renal tubulogenesis (PubMed:12482949). Involved in fluid- flow mechanosensation by the primary cilium in renal epithelium (By similarity). Acts as a regulator of cilium length, together with PKD2 (By similarity). The dynamic contr
   1556..2272    +  CDS            EGFP: EGFP is a basic (constitutively fluorescent) green fluorescent protein published in 1996, derived from Aequorea victoria. It is reported to be a rapidly-maturing weak dimer with moderate acid sensitivity.
   2282..2308    +  CDS            3xHA (fragment): three tandem HA epitope tags
   2387..2405    -  promoter       SP6 promoter: promoter for bacteriophage SP6 RNA polymerase
   2431..2655    +  polyA_signal   bGH poly(A) signal: bovine growth hormone polyadenylation signal
   2659..2680    +  promoter       SV40 promoter (fragment): SV40 enhancer and early promoter
   2701..3129    +  rep_origin     f1 ori (sequence partly withheld): f1 bacteriophage origin of replication; arrow indicates direction of (+) strand synthesis
   3143..3472    +  promoter       SV40 promoter: SV40 enhancer and early promoter
   3539..4330    +  CDS            neo: KKA2_KLEPN - Also known as kan, nptII. Experimental evidence at protein level: Swiss-Prot protein existence level 1. Resistance to kanamycin, neomycin, paromomycin, ribostamycin, butirosin and gentamicin B. From Klebsiella pneumoniae.
   4354..4512    +  CDS            ble (fragment): BLE_KLEPN - Experimental evidence at protein level: Swiss-Prot protein existence level 1. Binding protein with a strong affinity to the bleomycin family of antibiotics. Binds to CL990; an antimitotic-antibiotic compound. From Klebsiella pneumoniae.
   4507..4628    +  polyA_signal   SV40 poly(A) signal: SV40 polyadenylation signal
   4701..4717    -  protein_bind   lac operator: The lac repressor binds to the lac operator to inhibit transcription in E. coli. This inhibition can be relieved by adding lactose or isopropyl-β-D-thiogalactopyranoside (IPTG). lac repressor encoded by lacI
   4725..4755    -  promoter       lac promoter: promoter for the E. coli lac operon
   4770..4791    -  protein_bind   CAP binding site: CAP binding activates transcription in the presence of cAMP. E. coli catabolite activator protein
   4804..4896    -  CDS            lacI (fragment): lac repressor; lacI; The lac repressor binds to the lac operator to inhibit transcription in E. coli. This inhibition can be relieved by adding lactose or isopropyl-β-D-thiogalactopyranoside (IPTG).
   5079..5667    -  rep_origin     ori: high-copy-number ColE1/pMB1/pBR322/pUC origin of replication
   5838..6698    -  CDS            AmpR: β-lactamase; bla; confers resistance to ampicillin, carbenicillin, and related antibiotics
   6699..6803    -  promoter       AmpR promoter: bla
