[The description below was written by a language model from this plasmid's Addgene catalogue record and pLannotate feature annotations shown in this document.]
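Description:
pcDNA3-hPC1_4106-eGFP-3HA is a mammalian expression plasmid built on a modified pcDNA3.1 backbone. It expresses the cytoplasmic C-terminal tail of human polycystin-1 (PKD1/PC1), residues 4106 to 4302, fused at its C terminus to EGFP followed by an HA epitope tag. The insert sits between retained EcoRI and XhoI sites. It is transcribed from the human cytomegalovirus immediate-early enhancer and promoter and terminated by the bovine growth hormone polyadenylation signal. The PKD1 fragment is annotated as about 590 bp, so the listed insert size of 1422 bp evidently covers the PC1 tail together with the EGFP-3HA portion. The annotation software matched only part of the 3xHA tag. T7 and SP6 phage promoters flank the cassette. A short match to a truncated HIV-1 LTR just downstream of the CMV promoter is likely an annotation artefact and not a functional viral element.

For propagation in E. coli the plasmid carries a high-copy ColE1/pUC-type origin and an ampicillin resistance gene (β-lactamase) with its own promoter, plus an f1 origin for single-stranded DNA production. A separate SV40 early promoter drives the neomycin phosphotransferase gene, ending in an SV40 poly(A) signal, which allows G418 selection of stably transfected mammalian cells. Residual lac promoter/operator, lacI and ble fragments are backbone remnants. The two sequence records, depositor-supplied and sequencing-derived, give essentially identical feature maps and differ by a single nucleotide in length.

The construct is suited to heterologous expression of a PC1 C-terminal fragment. EGFP fluorescence allows tracking of its subcellular localisation, and the HA tag allows immunodetection. The associated study examined a polycystin-1 cleavage product that localises to the mitochondrial matrix and affects mitochondrial morphology and function.
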