Addgene plasmid #108399: pcDNA3-hPC1_4106-eGFP-3HA
Purpose: Express cytoplasmic tail human PC1 from amino acid 4106 to 4302
Depositing lab: Gregory Germino. Publication: A cleavage product of Polycystin-1 is a mitochondrial matrix protein that affects mitochondria morphology and function when heterologously expressed. Lin CC, Kurashige M, Liu Y, Terabayashi T, Ishimoto Y, Wang T, Choudhary V, Hobbs R, Liu LK, Lee PH, Outeda P, Zhou F, Restifo NP, Watnick T, Kawano H, Horie S, Prinz W, Xu H, Menezes LF, Germino GG. Sci Rep. 2018 Feb 9;8(1):2743. doi: 10.1038/s41598-018-20856-6. PubMed 29426897.
Backbone
  Vector backbone: modified pcDNA3.1
  Backbone manufacturer: Invitrogen
  Vector type: Mammalian Expression
  Selectable markers: Neomycin (select with G418)
Growth in bacteria
  Bacterial resistance: Ampicillin, 100 μg/mL
  Growth temperature: 37°C
  Growth strain: DH5alpha
  Copy number: High Copy
Gene/Insert
  Gene/Insert name: PKD1 (alt names: polycystin 1; PC1)
  Species: H. sapiens (human)
  Insert size (bp): 1422
  Entrez Gene: PKD1 (a.k.a. PBP, PC1, Pc-1, TRPP1)
  Promoter: CMV
  Tag / fusion protein: eGFP-3HA (C terminal on insert)
  Cloning method: Restriction Enzyme; 5′ cloning site EcoRI (not destroyed); 3′ cloning site XhoI (not destroyed)
Terms and licenses: Academic/Nonprofit Terms; Industry Terms: Not Available to Industry
How to cite: pcDNA3-hPC1_4106-eGFP-3HA was a gift from Gregory Germino (Addgene plasmid # 108399 ; http://n2t.net/addgene:108399 ; RRID:Addgene_108399)
